Addgene plasmid #44473: pCFJ907
Depositing lab: Erik Jorgensen. Depositing organization: University of Utah. Publication: Random and targeted transgene insertion in Caenorhabditis elegans using a modified Mos1 transposon. Frokjaer-Jensen C, Davis MW, Sarov M, Taylor J, Flibotte S, LaBella M, Pozniakovsky A, Moerman DG, Jorgensen EM. Nat Methods. 2014 May;11(5):529-34. doi: 10.1038/nmeth.2889. Epub 2014 Mar 16. PubMed 24820376.
Backbone
  Vector backbone: pDESTR4-R3
  Backbone manufacturer: Invitrogen
  Backbone size w/o insert (bp): 4070
  Vector type: Gateway Destination vector
Growth in bacteria
  Bacterial resistance: Chloramphenicol and Ampicillin, 25 & 100 μg/mL
  Growth temperature: 37°C
  Growth strain: DB3.1
  Copy number: High Copy
Gene/Insert
  Gene/Insert name: Minimal Mos1, NeoR, [4-3] Gateway
  Species: D. melanogaster (fly), C. elegans (nematode); Bacterial
  Insert size (bp): 2962
  Cloning method: Gateway Cloning
  Sequencing primers: 5′ M13rev; 3′ M13-fwd20
Terms and licenses: Academic/Nonprofit Terms; Industry Terms: Not Available to Industry
How to cite: pCFJ907 was a gift from Erik Jorgensen (Addgene plasmid # 44473 ; http://n2t.net/addgene:44473 ; RRID:Addgene_44473)
