[The description below was written by a language model from this plasmid's Addgene catalogue record and pLannotate feature annotations shown in this document.]
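Description:
pCFJ907 is a MultiSite Gateway destination vector built on the Invitrogen pDESTR4-R3 backbone and designed for making transposon-borne transgenes for Caenorhabditis elegans. It replicates in E. coli from a high-copy ColE1/pUC-type origin and carries AmpR (β-lactamase) on the backbone. The Gateway cassette contributes a chloramphenicol resistance gene (CmR) and the ccdB gyrase toxin, flanked by attR-type recombination sites. The annotation labels these attR1 and attR3, while the catalogue describes a [4-3] cassette, consistent with the R4-R3 backbone. Because ccdB kills standard strains, the empty vector is maintained in the ccdB-tolerant strain DB3.1 under dual ampicillin and chloramphenicol selection. An LR reaction replaces the CmR/ccdB cassette with entry-clone fragments, allowing counter-selection against unrecombined plasmid.

The roughly 3 kb insert is listed as a minimal Mos1 element, NeoR and the Gateway cassette. In the feature table, two short fragments matching the Drosophila Mos1 mariner transposase region bracket the Gateway cassette and a neo (nptII) coding sequence. This fits a trimmed transposon that retains its ends but does not encode a functional transposase, which would therefore need to be supplied from a separate source. The neo gene presumably serves as a drug-selectable marker for transgenic worms. The record does not annotate its promoter, although a short C. elegans aex-5 match lies downstream of it. According to the associated publication title, the plasmid belongs to a system for random and targeted transgene insertion in C. elegans using a modified Mos1 transposon. A user's cloned cargo is mobilised into the genome together with the resistance marker.
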