Features (pLannotate 1.2.2; 20 found; start..end, strand, type, name):
     37..57      +  protein_bind   attB4: mutant version of attB; core recombination site for the Gateway® BP reaction BP Clonase™
     41..160     +  protein_bind   attR1: mutant version of attR; recombination site for the Gateway® LR reaction LR Clonase™
    201..506     -  CDS            ccdB: CcdB, a bacterial toxin that poisons DNA gyrase; ccdB; Plasmids containing the ccdB gene cannot be propagated in standard E. coli strains.
    511..669     -  CDS            ccdA (fragment): CCDA_ECO57 - Also known as H, letA. Experimental evidence at protein level: Swiss-Prot protein existence level 1. Antitoxin component of a type II toxin-antitoxin (TA) system which inhibits the post-segregational killing (PSK) of plasmid-free cells, also referred to as a plasmid addiction system. Binds to and blocks the activity of CcdB; will also remove bound CcdB protein from the CcdB-GyrA complex by forming a CcdA-CcdB complex, a process termed rejuvenation. Functions as a transcriptional corepressor for the ccdAB operon, repression also requires CcdB (By similarity). From Escherichia coli
    826..1506    -  CDS            CmR: chloramphenicol acetyltransferase confers resistance to chloramphenicol
   1507..1536    -  promoter       cat promoter (fragment): promoter of the E. coli cat gene encoding chloramphenicol acetyltransferase
   1560..1590    -  promoter       lac UV5 promoter: E. coli lac promoter with an "up" mutation
   1615..1738    -  protein_bind   attR3: mutant version of attR; recombination site for the Gateway® LR reaction LR Clonase™
   1742..1763    +  CDS            lacZα (fragment): LacZα fragment of β-galactosidase; lacZ fragment
   2579..3370    +  CDS            neo: KKA2_KLEPN - Also known as kan, nptII. Experimental evidence at protein level: Swiss-Prot protein existence level 1. Resistance to kanamycin, neomycin, paromomycin, ribostamycin, butirosin and gentamicin B. From Klebsiella pneumoniae.
   3823..3975    +  CDS            aex-5 (fragment): AEX5_CAEEL - Also known as kpc-3 From Caenorhabditis elegans.
   4073..4102    -  misc_feature   MCS (fragment): pBluescript multiple cloning site
   4111..4326    +  CDS            mariner\T (fragment): MOS1T_DROMA - Experimental evidence at protein level: Swiss-Prot protein existence level 1. Mediates transposition of transposon Mos1 by a 'cut and paste' mechanism. Transposases are sequence-specific nucleases and strand transferases that catalyze transposition through an ordered series of events: sequence-specific binding of transposase to the terminal inverted repeats (IR) present at each end of the transposon, pairing of the transposon IRs in a paired-end complex (PEC), cleavage of one or both DNA strands at each transposon end, capture of target DNA, and strand transfer to insert the tran
   4438..4555    +  CDS            lacZα (fragment): LacZα fragment of β-galactosidase; lacZ fragment
   4561..4660    -  misc_feature   bom (fragment): basis of mobility region from pBR322
   4762..4797    -  CDS            rop (fragment): Rop protein, which maintains plasmids at low copy number; rop
   4892..4996    +  promoter       AmpR promoter: bla
   4997..5857    +  CDS            AmpR: β-lactamase; bla; confers resistance to ampicillin, carbenicillin, and related antibiotics
   6028..6616    +  rep_origin     ori: high-copy-number ColE1/pMB1/pBR322/pUC origin of replication
   6939..4       +  CDS            mariner\T (fragment) (across the origin): MOS1T_DROMA - Experimental evidence at protein level: Swiss-Prot protein existence level 1. Mediates transposition of transposon Mos1 by a 'cut and paste' mechanism. Transposases are sequence-specific nucleases and strand transferases that catalyze transposition through an ordered series of events: sequence-specific binding of transposase to the terminal inverted repeats (IR) present at each end of the transposon, pairing of the transposon IRs in a paired-end complex (PEC), cleavage of one or both DNA strands at each transposon end, capture of target DNA, and strand transfer to insert the tran
>Addgene plasmid #44473 | pCFJ907 | depositor full sequence | sequence record 60689 | pCFJ907 sequence 7024 bps
CAGGAAACAGCTATGACCATGATTACGCCAAGCTATCAACTTTGTATAGAAAAGTTGAACGAGAAACGTA
AAATGATATAAATATCAATATATTAAATTAGATTTTGCATAAAAAACAGACTACATAATACTGTAAAACA
CAACATATCCAGTCACTATGGTCGACCTGCAGACTGGCTGTGTATAAGGGAGCCTGACATTTATATTCCC
CAGAACATCAGGTTAATGGCGTTTTTGATGTCATTTTCGCGGTGGCTGAGATCAGCCACTTCTTCCCCGA
TAACGGAGACCGGCACACTGGCCATATCGGTGGTCATCATGCGCCAGCTTTCATCCCCGATATGCACCAC
CGGGTAAAGTTCACGGGGGACTTTATCTGACAGCAGACGTGCACTGGCCAGGGGGATCACCATCCGTCGC
CCGGGCGTGTCAATAATATCACTCTGTACATCCACAAACAGACGATAACGGCTCTCTCTTTTATAGGTGT
AAACCTTAAACTGCATTTCACCAGCCCCTGTTCTCGTCGGCAAAAGAGCCGTTCATTTCAATAAACCGGG
CGACCTCAGCCATCCCTTCCTGATTTTCCGCTTTCCAGCGTTCGGCACGCAGACGACGGGCTTCATTCTG
CATGGTTGTGCTTACCGAACCGGAGATATTGACATCATATATGCCTTGAGCAACTGATAGCTGTCGCTGT
CAACTGTCACTGTAATACGCTGCTTCATAGCATACCTCTTTTTGACATACTTCGGGTATACATATCAGTA
TATATTCTTATACCGCAAAAATCAGCGCGCAAATACGCATACTGTTATCTGGCTTTTAGTAAGCCGGATC
CTCTAGATTACGCCCCGCCTGCCACTCATCGCAGTACTGTTGTAATTCATTAAGCATTCTGCCGACATGG
AAGCCATCACAAACGGCATGATGAACCTGAATCGCCAGCGGCATCAGCACCTTGTCGCCTTGCGTATAAT
ATTTGCCCATGGTGAAAACGGGGGCGAAGAAGTTGTCCATATTGGCCACGTTTAAATCAAAACTGGTGAA
ACTCACCCAGGGATTGGCTGAGACGAAAAACATATTCTCAATAAACCCTTTAGGGAAATAGGCCAGGTTT
TCACCGTAACACGCCACATCTTGCGAATATATGTGTAGAAACTGCCGGAAATCGTCGTGGTATTCACTCC
AGAGCGATGAAAACGTTTCAGTTTGCTCATGGAAAACGGTGTAACAAGGGTGAACACTATCCCATATCAC
CAGCTCACCGTCTTTCATTGCCATACGGAATTCCGGATGAGCATTCATCAGGCGGGCAAGAATGTGAATA
AAGGCCGGATAAAACTTGTGCTTATTTTTCTTTACGGTCTTTAAAAAGGCCGTAATATCCAGCTGAACGG
TCTGGTTATAGGTACATTGAGCAACTGACTGAAATGCCTCAAAATGTTCTTTACGATGCCATTGGGATAT
ATCAACGGTGGTATATCCAGTGATTTTTTTCTCCATTTTAGCTTCCTTAGCTCCTGAAAATCTCGACGGA
TCCTAACTCAAAATCCACACATTATACGAGCCGGAAGCATAAAGTGTAAAGCCTGGGGTGCCTAATGCGG
CCGCCATAGTGACTGGATATGTTGTGTTTTACAGTATTATGTAGTCTGTTTTTTATGCAAAATCTAATTT
AATATATTGATATTTATATCATTTTACGTTTCTCGTTCAACTTTATTATACATAGTTGATAATTCACTGG
CCGTCGTTTTACAGGCCGGATGGGCCATGGCACCATTTCTAAATTTTAGTTTAATAAAAAAATTTTAAAA
TAATACGAGTTTTGAGACTAACTTTCAATAAAAACCAAAAAATTGCTTCAAAAAAGAGCTCGCGCCGATT
TACGATAAACACAGCGCGCTACGACACTCCGAAAACCGCGCCGCACCATTACATTCTCCGCCCCACCGCA
CGGTTTGCGGAAGGCGATGAAATTGCTGGGCCTAAAATTTTAACCCTTTTTTTCCCGTTTTTCAACTGTT
TTCCCGATTTTTTCGATATTTTTTTCAGGTTTTTAGTTAGAAAAGTATATAAAAATTGCATTATTTGTAG
TTTTCGCTCGTAATTTGTGATAGAAAACGGCCAATTTGCCTAGATTTGTGATTCTACCAAGTGGAATTTT
TGGGAAAATATCAATATTCCACGATTTTTATTCAAATCATAACGTTTCGAAATTATCAGCTTAAATAAAA
CTAAAATAAATAATAAAATACTAAAAACCCTGAATTTCTCGGTTCTCGGTTCAGCTTGAGTTCGTTCTAT
ACACGTTATCGATTTTTGTCATTTCGTTTAATCATGGGTTTTGATTCATTTTAAATATGAAATTTGATTT
ATTCCTCGTTTCGAAGTTGGTTTGTCTTGTCCGGCCGGTAAACAAATGTTATTAAAAAAAATAATAAATT
TCGAAATTTTTCGTAATGTTCCGCAATCGTGTTTTTCCGTTTATCTCGTCTTCCCTTCCTTCAAATATAC
TATTTATTTTCTCAATTCACATATTTTCAGCCAGCCCTGCTCAACAAGTGGAATAAAAATGATTGAACAA
GATGGATTGCACGCAGGTTCTCCGGCCGCTTGGGTGGAGAGGCTATTCGGCTATGACTGGGCACAACAGA
CAATCGGCTGCTCTGATGCCGCCGTGTTCCGGCTGTCAGCGCAGGGGCGCCCGGTTCTTTTTGTCAAGAC
CGACCTGTCCGGTGCCCTGAATGAACTGCAGGACGAGGCAGCGCGGCTATCGTGGCTGGCCACGACGGGC
GTTCCTTGCGCAGCTGTGCTCGACGTTGTCACTGAAGCGGGAAGGGACTGGCTGCTATTGGGCGAAGTGC
CGGGGCAGGATCTCCTGTCATCTCACCTTGCTCCTGCCGAGAAAGTATCCATCATGGCTGATGCAATGCG
GCGGCTGCATACGCTTGATCCGGCTACCTGCCCATTCGACCACCAAGCGAAACATCGCATCGAGCGAGCA
CGTACTCGGATGGAAGCCGGTCTTGTCGATCAGGATGATCTGGACGAAGAGCATCAGGGGCTCGCACCAG
CCGAACTGTTCGCCAGGCTCAAGGCGCGCATGCCCGACGGCGAGGATCTCGTCGTGACCCATGGCGATGC
CTGCTTGCCGAATATCATGGTGGAAAATGGCCGCTTTTCTGGATTCATCGACTGTGGCCGGCTGGGTGTG
GCGGACCGCTATCAGGACATAGCGTTGGCTACCCGTGATATTGCTGAAGAGCTTGGCGGCGAATGGGCTG
ACCGCTTCCTCGTGCTTTACGGTATCGCCGCTCCCGATTCGCAGCGCATCGCCTTCTATCGCCTTCTTGA
CGAGTTCTTCTGAGTCCAATTACTCTTCAACATCCCTACATGCTCTTTCTCCCTGTGCTCCCACCCCCTA
TTTTTGTTATTATCAAAAAACTTCTCTTAATTTCTTTGTTTTTTAGCTTCTTTTAAGCCACCTCTAACAA
TGAAATTGTGTAGATTCAAAAATAGAATTAATTCGTAATAAAAAGTCGAAAAAAATTGTGCTCCCTCCCC
CCATTAATAATAATTCTATCCCAAAATCTACACAATGTTCTGTGTACACTTCTTATGTTTTTTACTTCTG
ATAAATTTTTTTGAAACATCATAGAAAAAACCGCACACAAAATACCTTATCATATGTTACGTTTCAGTTT
ATGACCGCAATTTTTATTTCTTCGCACGTCTGGGCCTCTCATGACGTCAAATCATGCTCATCGTGAAAAA
GTTTTGGAGTATTTTTGGAATTTTTCAATCAAGTGAAAGTTTATGAAATTAATTTTCCTGCTTTTGCTTT
TTGGGGTTTCCCCTATTGTTTGTCAAGATTTCGAGGACGGCGTTTTTCTTGCTAAAATCACAAGTATTGA
TGAGCACGATGCAAGAAAGATCGGAAGAAGGTTTGGGTTTGAGGCTCAGTGGAAGGTGAGTAGAAGTTGA
TAATTTGAAAGTGGAGTAGTGTCTATGGGGTTTTTGCCTTAAATGACAGAATACATTCCCAATATACCAA
ACATAACTGTTTCTCGAGGTCGACGGTATCGATAAGCTTGATCCGGATCTGCGGCTTACTCACCAGACCT
GGCCCCATCCGATTACCACCTATTCGCTTCGATGGGACACGCACTCGCTGAGCAGCGCTTCGATTCTTAC
GAAAGTGTGAAAAAATGGCTCGATGAATGGTTCGCCGCAAAAGACGATGAGTTCTACTGGCGTGGAATCC
ACAAATTGCCCGAGAGATGGGAAAAATGTGTAGCTAGCGACGGCAAATACTTTGAATAAATGATTTTTTC
TTTTTCCACAAAATTTAACGTGTTTTTTGATTTAAAAAAAACGACATTTCATACTTGTACACCTGATATC
TAGATACCTAGGTGAGCTCTGGTACCCCCCTGGCGTTACCCAACTTAATCGCCTTGCAGCACATCCCCCT
TTCGCCAGCTGGCGTAATAGCGAAGAGGCCCGCACCGATCGCCCTTCCCAACAGTTGCGCAGCCTGAATG
GCGAATGGCGCCTGATGCGGTATTTTCTCCTTACGCATCTGTGCGGTATTTCACACCGCATATGGTGCAC
TCTCAGTGCAATCTGCTCTGATGCCGCATAGTTAAGCCAGCCCCGACACCCGCCAACACCCGCTGACGCG
CCCTGACGGGCTTGTCTGCTCCCGGCATCCGCTTACAGACAAGCTGTGACCGTCTCCGGGAGCTGCATGT
GTCAGAGGTTTTCACCGTCATCACCGAAACGCGCGAGACGAAAGGGCCTCGTGATACGCCTATTTTTATA
GGTTAATGTCATGATAATAATGGTTTCTTAGACGTCAGGTGGCACTTTTCGGGGAAATGTGCGCGGAACC
CCTATTTGTTTATTTTTCTAAATACATTCAAATATGTATCCGCTCATGAGACAATAACCCTGATAAATGC
TTCAATAATATTGAAAAAGGAAGAGTATGAGTATTCAACATTTCCGTGTCGCCCTTATTCCCTTTTTTGC
GGCATTTTGCCTTCCTGTTTTTGCTCACCCAGAAACGCTGGTGAAAGTAAAAGATGCTGAAGATCAGTTG
GGTGCACGAGTGGGTTACATCGAACTGGATCTCAACAGCGGTAAGATCCTTGAGAGTTTTCGCCCCGAAG
AACGTTTTCCAATGATGAGCACTTTTAAAGTTCTGCTATGTGGCGCGGTATTATCCCGTATTGACGCCGG
GCAAGAGCAACTCGGTCGCCGCATACACTATTCTCAGAATGACTTGGTTGAGTACTCACCAGTCACAGAA
AAGCATCTTACGGATGGCATGACAGTAAGAGAATTATGCAGTGCTGCCATAACCATGAGTGATAACACTG
CGGCCAACTTACTTCTGACAACGATCGGAGGACCGAAGGAGCTAACCGCTTTTTTGCACAACATGGGGGA
TCATGTAACTCGCCTTGATCGTTGGGAACCGGAGCTGAATGAAGCCATACCAAACGACGAGCGTGACACC
ACGATGCCTGTAGCAATGGCAACAACGTTGCGCAAACTATTAACTGGCGAACTACTTACTCTAGCTTCCC
GGCAACAATTAATAGACTGGATGGAGGCGGATAAAGTTGCAGGACCACTTCTGCGCTCGGCCCTTCCGGC
TGGCTGGTTTATTGCTGATAAATCTGGAGCCGGTGAGCGTGGGTCTCGCGGTATCATTGCAGCACTGGGG
CCAGATGGTAAGCCCTCCCGTATCGTAGTTATCTACACGACGGGGAGTCAGGCAACTATGGATGAACGAA
ATAGACAGATCGCTGAGATAGGTGCCTCACTGATTAAGCATTGGTAACTGTCAGACCAAGTTTACTCATA
TATACTTTAGATTGATTTAAAACTTCATTTTTAATTTAAAAGGATCTAGGTGAAGATCCTTTTTGATAAT
CTCATGACCAAAATCCCTTAACGTGAGTTTTCGTTCCACTGAGCGTCAGACCCCGTAGAAAAGATCAAAG
GATCTTCTTGAGATCCTTTTTTTCTGCGCGTAATCTGCTGCTTGCAAACAAAAAAACCACCGCTACCAGC
GGTGGTTTGTTTGCCGGATCAAGAGCTACCAACTCTTTTTCCGAAGGTAACTGGCTTCAGCAGAGCGCAG
ATACCAAATACTGTCCTTCTAGTGTAGCCGTAGTTAGGCCACCACTTCAAGAACTCTGTAGCACCGCCTA
CATACCTCGCTCTGCTAATCCTGTTACCAGTGGCTGCTGCCAGTGGCGATAAGTCGTGTCTTACCGGGTT
GGACTCAAGACGATAGTTACCGGATAAGGCGCAGCGGTCGGGCTGAACGGGGGGTTCGTGCACACAGCCC
AGCTTGGAGCGAACGACCTACACCGAACTGAGATACCTACAGCGTGAGCTATGAGAAAGCGCCACGCTTC
CCGAAGGGAGAAAGGCGGACAGGTATCCGGTAAGCGGCAGGGTCGGAACAGGAGAGCGCACGAGGGAGCT
TCCAGGGGGAAACGCCTGGTATCTTTATAGTCCTGTCGGGTTTCGCCACCTCTGACTTGAGCGTCGATTT
TTGTGATGCTCGTCAGGGGGGCGGAGCCTATGGAAAAACGCCAGCAACGCGGCCTTTTTACGGTTCCTGG
TCTTTTGCTGGCCTTTTGCTCACATGTTCTTTCCTGCGTTATCCCCTGATTCTGTGGATAACCGTATTAC
CGCCTTTGAGTGAGCTGATACCGCACCGTACGTCTCGAGGAATTCTATCAGGTGTACAAGTATGAAATGT
CGTTTCGAACATATAGATGTCTCGCAAACGTAAATATTTATCGATTGTCATAAAACTTTGACCTTGTGAA
GTGTCAACCTTGACTGTCGAACCACCATAGTTTGGCGCGAATTGAGCGTCATAATTGTTTACTCTCAGTG
CAGTCAACATGTCGAGTTTCGTGCCGAATAAAGAGCAAACGCGGACAGTATTAATTTTCTGTTTTCATTT
GAAGAAAACAGCTGCGGCCGGATC
