>Addgene plasmid #44473 | pCFJ907 | addgene partial sequence | sequence record 63144 | Neo-F 5'-CGTTGGCTACCCGTGATATT-3'
TCGTGCTTTACGGTATCGCCGCTCCCGATTCGCAGCGCATCGCCTTCTATCGCCTTCTTGACGAGTTCTT
CTGAGTCCAATTACTCTTCAACATCCCTACATGCTCTTTCTCCCTGTGCTCCCACCCCCTATTTTTGTTA
TTATCAAAAAACTTCTCTTAATTTCTTTGTTTTTTAGCTTCTTTTAAGCCACCTCTAACAATGAAATTGT
GTAGATTCAAAAATAGAATTAATTCGTAATAAAAAGTCGAAAAAAATTGTGCTCCCTCCCCCCATTAATA
ATAATTCTATCCCAAAATCTACACAATGTTCTGTGTACACTTCTTATGTTTTTTACTTCTGATAAATTTT
TTTGAAACATCATAGAAAAAACCGCACACAAAATACCTTATCATATGTTACGTTTCAGTTTATGACCGCA
ATTTTTATTTCTTCGCACGTCTGGGCCTCTCATGACGTCAAATCATGCTCATCGTGAAAAAGTTTTGGAG
TATTTTTGGAATTTTTCAATCAAGTGAAAGTTTATGAAATTAATTTTCCTGCTTTTGCTTTTTGGGGTTT
CCCCTATTGTTTGTCAAGATTTCGAGGACGGCGTTTTTCTTGCTAAAATCACAAGTATTGATGAGCACGA
TGCAAGAAAGATCGGAAGAAGGTTTGGGTTTGAGGCTCAGTGGAAGGTGAGTAGAAGTTGATAATTTGAA
AGTGGAGTAGTGTCTATG
