>Addgene plasmid #44473 | pCFJ907 | addgene partial sequence | sequence record 63819 | Mos1minpro-R 5'-AGCAGCGCTTCGATTCTTAC-3'
ATGGTTCGCCGCAAAAGACGATGAGTTCTACTGGCGTGGAATCCACAAATTGCCCGAGAGATGGGAAAAA
TGTGTAGCTAGCGACGGCAAATACTTTGAATAAATGATTTTTTCTTTTTCCACAAAATTTAACGTGTTTT
TTGATTTAAAAAAAACGACATTTCATACTTGTACACCTGATATCTAGATACCTAGGTGAGCTCTGGTACC
CCCCTGGCGTTACCCAACTTAATCGCCTTGCAGCACATCCCCCTTTCGCCAGCTGGCGTAATAGCGAAGA
GGCCCGCACCGATCGCCCTTCCCAACAGTTGCGCAGCCTGAATGGCGAATGGCGCCTGATGCGGTATTTT
CTCCTTACGCATCTGTGCGGTATTTCACACCGCATATGGTGCACTCTCAGTGCAATCTGCTCTGATGCCG
CATAGTTAAGCCAGCCCCGACACCCGCCAACACCCGCTGACGCGCCCTGACGGGCTTGTCTGCTCCCGGC
ATCCGCTTACAGACAAGCTGTGACCGTCTCCGGGAGCTGCATGTGTCAGAGGTTTTCACCGTCATCACCG
AAACGCGCGAGACGAAAGGGCCTCGTGATACGCCTATTTTTATAGGTTAATGTCATGATAATAATGGTTT
CTTAGACGTCAGGTGGCACTTTTCGGGGAAATGTGCGCGGAACCCCTATTTGTTTATTTTTCTAAATACA
TTCAAATATGTATCCGCTCATGAGACAATAACCCTGATAAATGCTTCAATAATATTGAAAAAGGAAGAGT
ATGAGTATTCAACATTTCCGTGTCGCCCTTATTCCCTTTTTTGCGGCATTTTGCCTTCCTGTTTTTGCTC
ACCCAGAAACGCTGGTGAAA
