>Addgene plasmid #44473 | pCFJ907 | addgene partial sequence | sequence record 64595 | M13rev
AAAGTTGAACGAGAAACGTAAAATGATATAAATATCAATATATTAAATTAGATTTTGCATAAAAAACAGA
CTACATAATACTGTAAAACACAACATATCCAGTCACTATGGTCGACCTGCAGACTGGCTGTGTATAAGGG
AGCCTGACATTTATATTCCCCAGAACATCAGGTTAATGGCGTTTTTGATGTCATTTTCGCGGTGGCTGAG
ATCAGCCACTTCTTCCCCGATAACGGAGACCGGCACACTGGCCATATCGGTGGTCATCATGCGCCAGCTT
TCATCCCCGATATGCACCACCGGGTAAAGTTCACGGGGGACTTTATCTGACAGCAGACGTGCACTGGCCA
GGGGGATCACCATCCGTCGCCCGGGCGTGTCAATAATATCACTCTGTACATCCACAAACAGACGATAACG
GCTCTCTCTTTTATAGGTGTAAACCTTAAACTGCATTTCACCAGCCCCTGTTCTCGTCGGCAAAAGAGCC
GTTCATTTCAATAAACCGGGCGACCTCAGCCATCCCTTCCTGATTTTCCGCTTTCCAGCGTTCGGCACGC
AGACGACGGGCTTCATTCTGCATGGTTGTGCTTACCGAACCGGAGATATTGACATCATATATGCCTTGAG
CAACTGATAGCTGTCGCTGTCAACTGTCACTGTAATACGCTGCTTCATAGCATACCTCTTTTTGACATAC
TTCGGGTATACATATCAGTATATATTCTTATACCGCAAAAATCAGCGCGCAAATACGCATACTGTTATCT
GGCTTTTAGTAAGCCGGATCCTCTAGATTACGCCCCGCCTGCCACTCATCGCAGTACTGTTGTAATTCAT
TAAGCATTCT
